Addgene plasmid #75030: pMX-HA-UbvG08-IRES-GFP
Purpose: Retroviral vector with ubiquitin variant that binds to and occludes the ligand binding site of the 53BP1 Tudor domain (i53)
Depositing lab: Daniel Durocher. Depositing organization: Sinai Health System. Publication: Inhibition of 53BP1 favors homology-dependent DNA repair and increases CRISPR-Cas9 genome-editing efficiency. Canny MD, Moatti N, Wan LCK, Fradet-Turcotte A, Krasner D, Mateos-Gomez PA, Zimmermann M, Orthwein A, Juang YC, Zhang W, Noordermeer SM, Seclen E, Wilson MD, Vorobyov A, Munro M, Ernst A, Ng TF, Cho T, Cannon PM, Sidhu SS, Sicheri F, Durocher D. Nat Biotechnol. 2018 Jan;36(1):95-102. doi: 10.1038/nbt.4021. Epub 2017 Nov 27. PubMed 29176614.
Backbone
  Vector backbone: pMX-IRES-GFP
  Backbone manufacturer: Cell Biolabs, Inc.
  Backbone size w/o insert (bp): 5900
  Total vector size (bp): 6184
  Vector type: Retroviral
Growth in bacteria
  Bacterial resistance: Ampicillin, 100 μg/mL
  Growth temperature: 30°C
  Growth strain: NEB Stable
  Copy number: Unknown
Gene/Insert
  Gene/Insert name: Ubiquitin (alt names: synthetic engineered ubiquitin variant UbvG08 (i53); pMX-HA-i53-IRES-GFP)
  Species: Synthetic
  Mutation: UbvG08 with I44A mutation and no terminal Glycines
  Tag / fusion protein: HA (N terminal on insert); IRES-eGFP (C terminal on backbone)
  Cloning method: Restriction Enzyme; 5′ cloning site NotI (unknown if destroyed); 3′ cloning site PacI (unknown if destroyed)
  Sequencing primers: 5′ GACGGCATCGCAGCTTGGATACAC
Terms and licenses: Academic/Nonprofit Terms; Industry Terms: Not Available to Industry
Depositor comments: bioRxiv (10.1101/060954)
How to cite: pMX-HA-UbvG08-IRES-GFP was a gift from Daniel Durocher (Addgene plasmid # 75030 ; http://n2t.net/addgene:75030 ; RRID:Addgene_75030)
