[The description below was written by a language model from this plasmid's Addgene catalogue record and pLannotate feature annotations shown in this document.]
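Description:
pMX-HA-UbvG08-IRES-GFP is a Moloney murine leukemia virus–based retroviral expression vector built on the pMX-IRES-GFP backbone, about 6.2 kb in total. It is propagated in E. coli through a high-copy ColE1/pUC-type origin and selected with ampicillin via the β-lactamase gene and its native promoter. The viral portion lies on the reverse strand of the annotated sequence. It consists of a 5′ MMLV LTR, the Ψ packaging signal with an extended truncated gag region lacking its start codon, a pol fragment carrying the splice acceptor, the expression cassette, and a 3′ LTR. No separate internal promoter is annotated apart from a 17-bp match to the chicken β-actin promoter, which is probably spurious, so transcription of the payload presumably comes from the 5′ LTR. Because gag, pol and env functions are absent, viral particles must be made in packaging cells that supply these in trans.

The insert, cloned between NotI and PacI, is a synthetic engineered ubiquitin variant, UbvG08 (also called i53), carrying an I44A mutation and lacking the C-terminal glycines. It bears an N-terminal HA epitope; the annotation tool reports this as a fragment of a 3xHA tag, consistent with a single HA copy. Downstream, an EMCV IRES drives translation of EGFP from the same transcript, so green fluorescence marks transduced cells that express the variant. According to the record, the variant binds the 53BP1 Tudor domain and occludes its ligand-binding site. The associated work links this inhibition of 53BP1 to favoured homology-dependent DNA repair and improved CRISPR-Cas9 genome-editing efficiency. The vector therefore serves to deliver i53 stably into mammalian cells for such studies.
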