Features (pLannotate 1.2.2; 16 found; start..end, strand, type, name):
      1..589     +  rep_origin     ori: high-copy-number ColE1/pMB1/pBR322/pUC origin of replication
    772..824     +  CDS            lacI (fragment): lac repressor; lacI; The lac repressor binds to the lac operator to inhibit transcription in E. coli. This inhibition can be relieved by adding lactose or isopropyl-β-D-thiogalactopyranoside (IPTG).
    890..1359    -  LTR            LTR: long terminal repeat from Moloney murine leukemia virus
   1360..1481    -  LTR            3' LTR (ΔU3) (fragment): self-inactivating 3' long terminal repeat (LTR) from Moloney murine leukemia virus
   1530..2249    -  CDS            EGFP: the original enhanced GFP (Yang et al., 1996) mammalian codon-optimized
   2263..2725    -  misc_feature   IRES: internal ribosome entry site (IRES) of the encephalomyocarditis virus (EMCV)
   2833..2849    +  promoter       chicken β-actin promoter (fragment): contains a 21-bp deletion relative to the standard chicken β-actin promoter
   2871..3092    -  CDS            UBIQ_CERCA: Experimental evidence at protein level: Swiss-Prot protein existence level 1. Ubiquitin exists either covalently attached to another protein, or free (unanchored). When covalently bound, it is conjugated to target proteins via an isopeptide bond either as a monomer (monoubiquitin), a polymer linked via different Lys residues of the ubiquitin (polyubiquitin chains) or a linear polymer linked via the initiator Met of the ubiquitin (linear polyubiquitin chains). Polyubiquitin chains, when attached to a target protein, have different functions depending on the Lys residue of the ubiquitin that is
   3102..3128    -  CDS            3xHA (fragment): three tandem HA epitope tags
   3160..3534    -  misc_feature   pol region: Moloney murine leukemia virus (MMLV) pol region containing the splice acceptor site
   3544..3960    -  CDS            gag (truncated): truncated Moloney murine leukemia virus (MMLV) gag gene lacking the start codon
   4037..4125    -  misc_feature   MESV Ψ (fragment): packaging signal of murine embryonic stem cell virus
   4177..4376    -  misc_feature   MMLV Ψ: packaging signal of Moloney murine leukemia virus (MMLV)
   4439..5032    -  LTR            LTR: long terminal repeat from Moloney murine leukemia virus
   5062..5166    +  promoter       AmpR promoter: bla
   5167..6027    +  CDS            AmpR: β-lactamase; bla; confers resistance to ampicillin, carbenicillin, and related antibiotics
>Addgene plasmid #75030 | pMX-HA-UbvG08-IRES-GFP | depositor full sequence | sequence record 436413 | pMX-HA-UbvG08-IRES-GFP sequence 6190 bps
TTGAGATCCTTTTTTTCTGCGCGTAATCTGCTGCTTGCAAACAAAAAAACCACCGCTACCAGCGGTGGTT
TGTTTGCCGGATCAAGAGCTACCAACTCTTTTTCCGAAGGTAACTGGCTTCAGCAGAGCGCAGATACCAA
ATACTGTTCTTCTAGTGTAGCCGTAGTTAGGCCACCACTTCAAGAACTCTGTAGCACCGCCTACATACCT
CGCTCTGCTAATCCTGTTACCAGTGGCTGCTGCCAGTGGCGATAAGTCGTGTCTTACCGGGTTGGACTCA
AGACGATAGTTACCGGATAAGGCGCAGCGGTCGGGCTGAACGGGGGGTTCGTGCACACAGCCCAGCTTGG
AGCGAACGACCTACACCGAACTGAGATACCTACAGCGTGAGCTATGAGAAAGCGCCACGCTTCCCGAAGG
GAGAAAGGCGGACAGGTATCCGGTAAGCGGCAGGGTCGGAACAGGAGAGCGCACGAGGGAGCTTCCAGGG
GGAAACGCCTGGTATCTTTATAGTCCTGTCGGGTTTCGCCACCTCTGACTTGAGCGTCGATTTTTGTGAT
GCTCGTCAGGGGGGCGGAGCCTATGGAAAAACGCCAGCAACGCGGCCTTTTTACGGTTCCTGGCCTTTTG
CTGGCCTTTTGCTCACATGTTCTTTCCTGCGTTATCCCCTGATTCTGTGGATAACCGTATTACCGCCTTT
GAGTGAGCTGATACCGCTCGCCGCAGCCGAACGACCGAGCGCAGCGAGTCAGTGAGCGAGGAAGCGGAAG
AGCGCCCAATACGCAAACCGCCTCTCCCCGCGCGTTGGCCGATTCATTAATGCAACTATGGCCATTTAAT
GTAAATACTTAAGAAAAAAAACCAAATTAATTTTGATACATGCTGCATGTGAAAGACCCCCGCTGACGGG
TAGTCAATCACTCAGAGGAGACCCTCCCAAGGAACAGCGAGACCACAAGTCGGATGCAACTGCAAGAGGG
TTTATTGGATACACGGGTACCCGGGCGACTCAGTCAATCGGAGGACTGGCGCCCCGAGTGAGGGGTTGTG
GGCTCTTTTATTGAGCTCGGGGAGCAGAAGCGCGCGAACAGAAGCGAGAAGCGAACTGATTGGTTAGTTC
AAATAAGGCACAGGGTCATTTCAGGTCCTTGGGGCACCCTGGAAACATCTGATGGTTCTCTAGAAACTGC
TGAGGGCTGGACCGCATCTGGGGACCATCTGTTCTTGGCCCTGAGCCGGGGCAGGAACTGCTTACCACAG
ATATCCTGTTTGGCCCATATTCAGCTGTTCCATCTGTTCTTGGCCCTGAGCCGGGGCAGGAACTGCTTAC
CACAGATATCCTGTTTGGCCCATATTCAGCTGTTCCATCTGTTCCTGACCTTGATCTGAACTTCTCTATT
CTCAGTTATGTATTTTTCCATGCCTTGCAAAATGGCGTTACTTAAGCTAGCTTGCCAAACCTACAGGTGG
GGTCTTTCATTCCCCCCTTTTTCTGGAGACTAAATAAAATCTTTTATTTTATCGTCGACTTACTTGTACA
GCTCGTCCATGCCGAGAGTGATCCCGGCGGCGGTCACGAACTCCAGCAGGACCATGTGATCGCGCTTCTC
GTTGGGGTCTTTGCTCAGGGCGGACTGGGTGCTCAGGTAGTGGTTGTCGGGCAGCAGCACGGGGCCGTCG
CCGATGGGGGTGTTCTGCTGGTAGTGGTCGGCGAGCTGCACGCTGCCGTCCTCGATGTTGTGGCGGATCT
TGAAGTTCACCTTGATGCCGTTCTTCTGCTTGTCGGCCATGATATAGACGTTGTGGCTGTTGTAGTTGTA
CTCCAGCTTGTGCCCCAGGATGTTGCCGTCCTCCTTGAAGTCGATGCCCTTCAGCTCGATGCGGTTCACC
AGGGTGTCGCCCTCGAACTTCACCTCGGCGCGGGTCTTGTAGTTGCCGTCGTCCTTGAAGAAGATGGTGC
GCTCCTGGACGTAGCCTTCGGGCATGGCGGACTTGAAGAAGTCGTGCTGCTTCATGTGGTCGGGGTAGCG
GCTGAAGCACTGCACGCCGTAGGTCAGGGTGGTCACGAGGGTGGGCCAGGGCACGGGCAGCTTGCCGGTG
GTGCAGATGAACTTCAGGGTCAGCTTGCCGTAGGTGGCATCGCCCTCGCCCTCGCCGGACACGCTGAACT
TGTGGCCGTTTACGTCGCCGTCCAGCTCGACCAGGATGGGCACCACCCCGGTGAACAGCTCCTCGCCCTT
GCTCACCATGGTTGTGGCCATATTATCATCGTGTTTTTCAAAGGAAAACCACGTCCCCGTGGTTCGGGGG
GCCTAGACGTTTTTTTAACCTCGACTAAACACATGTAAAGCATGTGCACCGAGGCCCCAGATCAGATCCC
ATACAATGGGGTACCTTCTGGGCATCCTTCAGCCCCTTGTTGAATACGCTTGAGGAGAGCCATTTGACTC
TTTCCACAACTATCCAACTCACAACGTGGCACTGGGGTTGTGCCGCCTTTGCAGGTGTATCTTATACACG
TGGCTTTTGGCCGCAGAGGCACCTGTCGCCAGGTGGGGGGTTCCGCTGCCTGCAAAGGGTCGCTACAGAC
GTTGTTTGTCTTCAAGAAGCTTCCAGAGGAACTGCTTCCTTCACGACATTCAACAGACCTTGCATTCCTT
TGGCGAGAGGGGAAAGACCCCTAGGAATGCTCGTCAAGAAGACAGGGCCAGGTTTCCGGGCCCTCACATT
GCCAAAAGACGGCAATATGGTGGAAAATAACATATAGACAAACGCACACCGGCCTTATTCCAAGCGGCTT
CGGCCAGTAACGTTAGGGGGGGGGGAGGGAGAGGGGGGGGGGGGGGCGGAATTTACGTAGCGGCCGCTCA
ACGAAGTCTCAACAGAGGATGAAGTTTAGAGTCCTTTAGAATATTGTAGTCAGACAAAGTACGTCCATCT
TCCAGCGATTTGCCAGCAAAGGCCAGTCTCTGCTGATCAGGAGGAATTCCTTCCTTATCCTGGATCTTGG
CCTTTACATTTTCTATCGTATCCGAGGGTTCAACCTCGAGGGTGATGGTTTTCCCGGTAAGGGTTTTCAC
GAAAATCAACATTGCAGCTGCAGCGTAATCTGGAACATCGTATGGGTACATGGTGGCTTAATTAACTAGC
TAGATCCGGCAGTCTAGAGGATGGTCCACCCCCGGGGTCGGCAGCCTTCACGTGGGCGGCGTGTATCCAA
GCTGCGATGCCGTCTACTTTGAGGGCGGTGGGGGTGGTCAGCAGGACTGTGTAAGGTCCTTTCCAGCGAG
GTTCTAGGTTCTTAGTCTGGTGTCGGCGGACCCACACTGTGTCGCCGACTCGGTAAGGGTGAGGTACCAC
CGGTCGGTCCAGTTGTTCTTGGTAGGCTGCCGCCAGAGGTCTCCAGACTTCGTGCTGGACTAAGTAGAGA
GCCTGTAAGTGAGCTTGGAGAGAGGGGCTGTTAGTAACTCTTGTCATGTCAGGGTCAGGGAAGTTTACAA
GGGGCGGGGGTGCCCCATATAAGATCTCATATGGCCATATGGGGGCGCCTAGAGAAGGAGTGAGGGCTGG
ATAAAGGGAGGATCGAGGCGGGGTCGAACGAGGAGGTTCAAGGGGGAGAGACGGGGCGGATGGAGGAAGA
GGAGGCGGAGGCTTAGGGTGTACAAAGGGCTTGACCCAGGGAGGGGGGTCAAAAGCCAAGGCTTCCCAGG
TCACGATGTAGGGGACCTGGTCTGGGTGTCCATGCGGGCCAGGTGAAAAGACCTTGATCTTAACCTGGGT
GATGAGGTCTCGGTTAAAGGTGCCGTCTCGCGGCCATCCGACGTTAAAGGTTGGCCATTCTGCAGAGCAG
AAGGTAACCCAACGTCTCTTCTTGACATCTACCGACTGGTTGTGAGCGATCCGCTCGACATCTTTCCAGT
GACCTAAGGTCAAACTTAAGGGAGTGGTAACAGTCTGGCCCTAATTTTCAGACAAATACAGAAACACAGT
CAGACAGAGACAACACAGAACGATGCTGCAGCAGACAAGACGCGCGGCGCGGCTTCGGTCCCAAACCGAA
AGCAAAAATTCAGACGGAGGCGGGAACTGTTTTAGGTTCTCGTCTCCTACCAGAACCACATATCCCTCCT
ATTAGGGGGGTGCACCAAAGAGTCCAAAACGATCGGGATTTTTGGACTCAGGTCGGGCCACAAAAACGGC
CCCCGAAGTCCCTGGGACGTCTCCCAGGGTTGCGGCCGGGTGTTCCGAACTCGTCAGTTCCACCACGGGT
CCGCCAGATACAGAGCTAGTTAGCTAACTAGTACCGACGCAGGCGCATAAAATCAGTCATAGACACTAGA
CAATCGGACAGACACAGATAAGTTGCTGGCCAGCTTACCTCCCGGTGGTGGGTCGGTGGTCCCTGGGCAG
GGGTCTCCCGATCCCGGACGAGCCCCCAAATGAAAGACCCCCGCTGACGGGTAGTCAATCACTCAGAGGA
GACCCTCCCAAGGAACAGCGAGACCACAAGTCGGATGCAACTGCAAGAGGGTTTATTGGATACACGGGTA
CCCGGGCGACTCAGTCAATCGGAGGACTGGCGCGCCGAGTGAGGGGTTGTGGGCTCTTTTATTGAGCTCG
GGGAGCAGAAGCGCGCGAACAGAAGCGAGAAGCGAACTGATTGGTTAGTTCAAATAAGGCACAGGGTCAT
TTCAGGTCCTTGGGGCACCCTGGAAACATCTGATGGTTCTCTAGAAACTGCTGAGGGCTGGACCGCATCT
GGGGACCATCTGTTCTTGGCCCTGAGCCGGGGCAGGAACTGCTTACCACAGATATCCTGTTTGGCCCATA
TTCAGCTGTTCCATCTGTTCTTGGCCCTGAGCCGGGGCAGGAACTGCTTACCACAGATATCCTGTTTGGC
CCATATTCAGCTGTTCCATCTGTTCCTGACCTTGATCTGAACTTTTCTATTCTCAGTTATGTATTTTTCC
ATGCCTTGCAAAATGGCGTTACTTAAGCTAGCTTGCCAAACCTACAGGTGGGGTCTTTCATTATGCAGGT
GGCACTTTTCGGGGAAATGTGCGCGGAACCCCTATTTGTTTATTTTTCTAAATACATTCAAATATGTATC
CGCTCATGAGACAATAACCCTGATAAATGCTTCAATAATATTGAAAAAGGAAGAGTATGAGTATTCAACA
TTTCCGTGTCGCCCTTATTCCCTTTTTTGCGGCATTTTGCCTTCCTGTTTTTGCTCACCCAGAAACGCTG
GTGAAAGTAAAAGATGCTGAAGATCAGTTGGGTGCACGAGTGGGTTACATCGAACTGGATCTCAACAGCG
GTAAGATCCTTGAGAGTTTTCGCCCCGAAGAACGTTTTCCAATGATGAGCACTTTTAAAGTTCTGCTATG
TGGCGCGGTATTATCCCGTATTGACGCCGGGCAAGAGCAACTCGGTCGCCGCATACACTATTCTCAGAAT
GACTTGGTTGAGTACTCACCAGTCACAGAAAAGCATCTTACGGATGGCATGACAGTAAGAGAATTATGCA
GTGCTGCCATAACCATGAGTGATAACACTGCGGCCAACTTACTTCTGACAACGATCGGAGGACCGAAGGA
GCTAACCGCTTTTTTGCACAACATGGGGGATCATGTAACTCGCCTTGATCGTTGGGAACCGGAGCTGAAT
GAAGCCATACCAAACGACGAGCGTGACACCACGATGCCTGTAGCAATGGCAACAACGTTGCGCAAACTAT
TAACTGGCGAACTACTTACTCTAGCTTCCCGGCAACAATTAATAGACTGGATGGAGGCGGATAAAGTTGC
AGGACCACTTCTGCGCTCGGCCCTTCCGGCTGGCTGGTTTATTGCTGATAAATCTGGAGCCGGTGAGCGT
GGGTCTCGCGGTATCATTGCAGCACTGGGGCCAGATGGTAAGCCCTCCCGTATCGTAGTTATCTACACGA
CGGGGAGTCAGGCAACTATGGATGAACGAAATAGACAGATCGCTGAGATAGGTGCCTCACTGATTAAGCA
TTGGTAACTGTCAGACCAAGTTTACTCATATATACTTTAGATTGATTTGCGGCCGGCCGCAAAAGGATCT
AGGTGAAGATCCTTTTTGATAATCTCATGACCAAAATCCCTTAACGTGAGTTTTCGTTCCACTGAGCGTC
AGACCCCGTAGAAAAGATCAAAGGATCTTC
