>Addgene plasmid #75030 | pMX-HA-UbvG08-IRES-GFP | depositor partial sequence | sequence record 141944 | pMX-HA-UbvG08-IRES-GFP sequence 1230 bps
GTGGCTGTKAGCTGCCGACCCGGGGGTGGACCATCCTCTAGACTGCCGGATCTAGCTAGTTAATTAAGCC
ACCATGTACCCATACGATGTTCCAGATTACGCTGCAGCTGCAATGTTGATTTTCGTGAAAACCCTTACCG
GGAAAACCATCACCCTCGAGGTTGAACCCTCGGATACGATAGAAAATGTAAAGGCCAAGATCCAGGATAA
GGAAGGAATTCCTCCTGATCAGCARAGACTGGCCTTTGCTGGCAAATCGCTGGAAGATGGACGTACTTTG
TCTGACTACAATATTCTAAAGGACTCTAAACTTCATCCTCTGTTGAGACTTCGTTGAGCGGCCGCTACGT
AAATTCCGCCCCCCCCCCCCCTCTCCCTCCCCCCCCCCTAACGTTACTGGCCGAAGCCGCTTGGAATAAG
GCCGGTGTGCGTTTGTCTATATGTTATTTTCCACCATATTGCCGTCTTTTGGCAATGTGAGGGCCCGGAA
ACCTGGCCCTGTCTTCTTGACGAGCATTCCTAGGGGTCTTTCCCCTCTCGCCAAAGGAATGCAAGGTCTG
TTGAATGTCGTGAAGGAAGCAGTTCCTCTGGAAGCTTCTTGAAGACAAACAACGTCTGTAGCGACCCTTT
GCAGGCAGCGGAACCCCCCACCTGGCGACAGGTGCCTCTGCGGCCAAAAGCCACGTGTATAAGATACACC
TGCAAAGGCGGCACAACCCCAGTGCCACGTTGTGAGTTGGATAGTTGTGGAAAGAGTCAAATGGCTCTCC
TCAAGCGTATTCAACAAGGGGCTGAAGGATGCCCAGAAGGTACCCCATTGTATGGGATCTGATCTGGGGC
CTCGGTGCACATGCTTTACATGTGTTTAGTCGAGGTTAAAAAAACGTCTAGGCCCCCCGAACCACGGGGA
CGTGGTTTTCCTTTGAAAACACGATGATAATATGGCCACAACCATGGTGAGCAAGGCGAGGAGCTGTTCM
CGGGGTGGTGCCATCCTGGTCGAGCTGGACGCGACGTAAACGCYACAAGTTCAGCGTGTCGCGAGGGCGA
GGCGATGCACTACGGCAGCTGACCCTGAGTCATCTGCACACGGCAGCTGCCGTGCTGACACCTCGTGACA
CTGACTACGCKCATGCTCAGCGCTACCGACCMTGAGCAACGACTCTCAGTCGCATGCCAGCTAGTCAGAG
CACWTTCTCAGACACGCCTTACAGACCCGCCCTAAGGKKA
