>Addgene plasmid #75030 | pMX-HA-UbvG08-IRES-GFP | addgene partial sequence | sequence record 146672 | pBMN5 5'-GCTTGGATACACGCCGC-3'
TCTAGACTGCCGGATCTAGCTAGTTAATTAAGCCACCATGTACCCATACGATGTTCCAGATTACGCTGCA
GCTGCAATGTTGATTTTCGTGAAAACCCTTACCGGGAAAACCATCACCCTCGAGGTTGAACCCTCGGATA
CGATAGAAAATGTAAAGGCCAAGATCCAGGATAAGGAAGGAATTCCTCCTGATCAGCAGAGACTGGCCTT
TGCTGGCAAATCGCTGGAAGATGGACGTACTTTGTCTGACTACAATATTCTAAAGGACTCTAAACTTCAT
CCTCTGTTGAGACTTCGTTGAGCGGCCGCTACGTAAATTCCGCCCCCCCCCCCCCTCTC
