>Addgene plasmid #75030 | pMX-HA-UbvG08-IRES-GFP | addgene partial sequence | sequence record 147067 | pCDH-rev 5'-GCATTCCTTTGGCGAGAG-3'
TTTCCGGGCCCTCACATTGCCAAAAGACGGCAATATGGTGGAAAATAACATATAGACAAACGCACACCGG
CCTTATTCCAAGCGGCTTCGGCCAGTAACGTTAGGGGGGGGGGAGGGAGAGGGGGGGGGG
